Addgene plasmid #204305: pJAT71
Purpose: Expresses jGCaMP7s-T2A-tdTomato under UAS control. HDR event marked with removable ie1XP3-DsRed cassette expressed in abdomen and mouthparts.
Depositing lab: David Stern. Publication: The Janelia Atalanta plasmids provide a simple and efficient CRISPR/Cas9-mediated homology directed repair platform for Drosophila. Stern D, Kim E, Behrman E. bioRxiv 2023.06.17.545412 10.1101/2023.06.17.545412.
Backbone
  Vector backbone: Janelia Atalanta cloning plasmid
  Vector type: CRISPR
  Selectable markers: ccdB, SacB
Growth in bacteria
  Bacterial resistance: Spectinomycin, 50 μg/mL
  Growth temperature: 37°C
  Growth strain: ccdB Survival
  Growth instructions: Spectinomycin is in the backbone. Chlor and Amp are in the Gateway cloning arms. The plasmids can be maintained on any single of these antibiotics. Depositor typically grows them in Amp or Spec.
  Copy number: High Copy
Gene/Insert
  Gene/Insert name: ie1-DsRed (alt name: pJAT71{dU6-3-attR3-Amp-ccdB-attR4-20XUAS-IVS-Syn21-op1-jGCaMP7s-T2A-tdTomato-p10-B3-ie1-dsRed-B3-attR5-Chlor-SacB-attR6})
  Species: Synthetic
  Promoter: ie1
  Cloning method: Unknown
Terms and licenses: Academic/Nonprofit Terms; Industry Terms: Not Available to Industry
Depositor comments: Please visit https://www.biorxiv.org/content/10.1101/2023.06.17.545412v1 for bioRxiv preprint.
How to cite: pJAT71 was a gift from David Stern (Addgene plasmid # 204305 ; http://n2t.net/addgene:204305 ; RRID:Addgene_204305)
