[The description below was written by a language model from this plasmid's Addgene catalogue record and pLannotate feature annotations shown in this document.]
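Description:
pJAT71 is a Janelia Atalanta cloning plasmid, a high-copy donor vector for CRISPR/Cas9-mediated homology-directed repair in Drosophila. The backbone carries a ColE1/pUC-type origin and a spectinomycin resistance gene. Two Gateway counter-selection cassettes flank the payload: attR3–AmpR–ccdB–attR4 on one side and attR5–chloramphenicol resistance–SacB–attR6 on the other. In the Atalanta design these are the positions into which locus-specific sequences, presumably the homology arms, are recombined, with loss of ccdB toxicity and SacB-mediated sucrose sensitivity selecting for correct products. Because ccdB is present, the unmodified plasmid needs a ccdB-tolerant strain. A Drosophila U6-3 RNA polymerase III promoter sits immediately upstream of attR3, positioned to drive a guide RNA introduced with the left-hand element, although the record does not spell this out. The automated annotation labels the attR4 site as an attR2 fragment plus attB4.

The payload is a GAL4-responsive reporter. Tandem UAS repeats (20XUAS by the construct name) and an hsp70 basal promoter are followed by a myosin heavy chain IVS intron and the Syn21 translational enhancer. Together these drive the calcium indicator jGCaMP7s (annotated by similarity as GCaMP2), joined through a T2A self-cleaving peptide to tdTomato and terminated by the baculoviral p10 3' region, which the table picks up as an overlapping P74 fragment. This gives a calcium-dependent green signal alongside a red reference fluor in GAL4-expressing cells. Downstream, in reverse orientation, an hr5 enhancer/ie1 promoter with an hsp70 promoter fragment drives DsRed with an SV40 polyadenylation signal. This marker identifies integration events by fluorescence in the abdomen and mouthparts. According to the construct name, it is flanked by B3 recombinase sites, which are not annotated in the table, so that it can be excised afterwards.
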