Features (pLannotate 1.2.2; 43 found; start..end, strand, type, name):
    109..203     +  protein_bind   5X UAS: five tandem copies of the "ScaI site" 17-mer CGGAGTACTGTCCTCCG, an upstream activating sequence (UAS) that efficiently binds yeast Gal4 (Webster et al., 1988; Pfeiffer et al., 2010) GAL4
    237..331     +  protein_bind   5X UAS: five tandem copies of the "ScaI site" 17-mer CGGAGTACTGTCCTCCG, an upstream activating sequence (UAS) that efficiently binds yeast Gal4 (Webster et al., 1988; Pfeiffer et al., 2010) GAL4
    356..594     +  promoter       hsp70 promoter: Drosophila melanogaster hsp70Bb promoter
    609..675     +  intron         Mhc intron: modified Drosophila myosin heavy chain intron 16 (Pfeiffer et al., 2010)
    708..2054    +  CDS            GCaMP2: GCaMP2 is a basic (constitutively fluorescent) green fluorescent protein published in 2006, derived from Aequorea victoria.
   2109..3533    +  CDS            tdTomato: tdTomato is a basic (constitutively fluorescent) orange fluorescent protein published in 2004, derived from Discosoma sp.. It is reported to be a somewhat slowly-maturing tandem dimer with low acid sensitivity.
   3567..4223    -  CDS            P74 (fragment): PIF0_NPVAC - Experimental evidence at protein level: Swiss-Prot protein existence level 1. Plays an essential role for oral infectivity of occlusion- derived virus (ODV) and functions also in host midgut attachment and fusion by binding to a specific host receptor. From Autographa californica nuclear polyhedrosis virus (AcMNPV).
   4447..4464    +  misc_feature   MCS (fragment): pUC18/19 multiple cloning site
   4512..4646    -  polyA_signal   SV40 poly(A) signal: SV40 polyadenylation signal
   4669..4752    -  CDS            large T antigen (fragment): large T antigen from SV40 (simian virus 40)
   4757..5428    -  CDS            DsRed: DsRed is a basic (constitutively fluorescent) red fluorescent protein published in 1999, derived from Discosoma sp..
   5480..5602    -  promoter       hsp70 promoter (fragment): Drosophila melanogaster hsp70Bb promoter
   5623..6214    -  promoter       IE1 promoter: promoter of the ie1 gene from the baculovirus Autographa californica
   6220..6417    -  enhancer       hr5 enhancer (fragment): Autographa californica hr5; baculovirus early transcription enhancer
   6473..6490    -  misc_feature   MCS (fragment): pUC18/19 multiple cloning site
   6538..6661    +  protein_bind   attR5: mutant version of attR; recombination site for the Gateway® LR reaction LR Clonase™
   6684..6714    +  promoter       lac UV5 promoter: E. coli lac promoter with an "up" mutation
   6738..6767    +  promoter       cat promoter (fragment): promoter of the E. coli cat gene encoding chloramphenicol acetyltransferase
   6768..7424    +  CDS            cat: CAT_ECOLX - Experimental evidence at protein level: Swiss-Prot protein existence level 1. This enzyme is an effector of chloramphenicol resistance in bacteria. From Escherichia coli. This protein is used as a marker in many commonly used cloning vectors, such as pACYC184.
   7436..7881    +  promoter       sacB promoter: sacR; sacB promoter and control region
   7882..9303    +  CDS            SacB: secreted levansucrase that renders bacterial growth sensitive to sucrose; Bacillus subtilis sacB; negative selection marker
   9342..9465    -  protein_bind   attR6: mutant version of attR; recombination site for the Gateway® LR reaction LR Clonase™
   9558..9576    -  promoter       T7 promoter: promoter for bacteriophage T7 RNA polymerase
   9767..9790    +  promoter       Pc promoter (fragment): intI1 (promoter lies within the coding sequence); class 1 integron promoter
   9966..10022   +  CDS            GmR (fragment): gentamycin acetyltransferase; aacC1; confers resistance to gentamycin
  10033..10820   +  CDS            SmR (fragment): aminoglycoside adenylyltransferase (Murphy, 1985); aadA; confers resistance to spectinomycin and streptomycin
  11066..11654   +  rep_origin     ori: high-copy-number ColE1/pMB1/pBR322/pUC origin of replication
  11857..11875   +  promoter       SP6 promoter: promoter for bacteriophage SP6 RNA polymerase
  11952..12372   +  promoter       dU6-3 promoter: RNA polymerase III promoter for Drosophila U6-3 snRNA (Port et al., 2014)
  12379..12502   +  protein_bind   attR3: mutant version of attR; recombination site for the Gateway® LR reaction LR Clonase™
  12525..12555   +  promoter       lac UV5 promoter: E. coli lac promoter with an "up" mutation
  12579..12596   +  promoter       cat promoter (fragment): promoter of the E. coli cat gene encoding chloramphenicol acetyltransferase
  12598..12702   +  promoter       AmpR promoter: bla
  12703..13563   +  CDS            AmpR: β-lactamase; bla; confers resistance to ampicillin, carbenicillin, and related antibiotics
  13564..13646   +  intron         PDK intron (fragment): pdk; modified pyruvate orthophosphate dikinase intron from Flaveria trinervia 3.0
  13737..13895   +  CDS            ccdA (fragment): CCDA_ECO57 - Also known as H, letA. Experimental evidence at protein level: Swiss-Prot protein existence level 1. Antitoxin component of a type II toxin-antitoxin (TA) system which inhibits the post-segregational killing (PSK) of plasmid-free cells, also referred to as a plasmid addiction system. Binds to and blocks the activity of CcdB; will also remove bound CcdB protein from the CcdB-GyrA complex by forming a CcdA-CcdB complex, a process termed rejuvenation. Functions as a transcriptional corepressor for the ccdAB operon, repression also requires CcdB (By similarity). From Escherichia coli
  13900..14202   +  CDS            ccdB: CCDB_ECOLI - Also known as G, letB, letD. Experimental evidence at protein level: Swiss-Prot protein existence level 1. Toxic component of a type II toxin-antitoxin (TA) system, functioning in plasmid maintainence. Responsible for the post- segregational killing (PSK) of plasmid-free cells, also referred to as a plasmid addiction system. Half-life of over 2 hours. Cell killing by CcdB is accompanied by filamentation, defects in chromosome and plasmid segregation, defects in cell division, formation of anucleate cells, decreased DNA synthesis and plasmid loss. Interferes with the activity of DN
  14243..14352   -  protein_bind   attR2 (fragment): mutant version of attR; recombination site for the Gateway® LR reaction LR Clonase™
  14346..14366   -  protein_bind   attB4: mutant version of attB; core recombination site for the Gateway® BP reaction BP Clonase™
  14485..14506   -  misc_feature   MCS (fragment): pUC18/19 multiple cloning site
  14505..14599   +  protein_bind   5X UAS: five tandem copies of the "ScaI site" 17-mer CGGAGTACTGTCCTCCG, an upstream activating sequence (UAS) that efficiently binds yeast Gal4 (Webster et al., 1988; Pfeiffer et al., 2010) GAL4
  14600..14623   +  protein_bind   5X UAS (fragment): five tandem copies of the "ScaI site" 17-mer CGGAGTACTGTCCTCCG, an upstream activating sequence (UAS) that efficiently binds yeast Gal4 (Webster et al., 1988; Pfeiffer et al., 2010) GAL4
  14652..75      +  protein_bind   5X UAS (across the origin): five tandem copies of the "ScaI site" 17-mer CGGAGTACTGTCCTCCG, an upstream activating sequence (UAS) that efficiently binds yeast Gal4 (Webster et al., 1988; Pfeiffer et al., 2010) GAL4
>Addgene plasmid #204305 | pJAT71 | addgene full sequence | sequence record 405846 | Addgene NGS Result
GGAGTACTGTCCTCCGAGCGGAGTACTGTCCTCCGAGCGGAGTACTGTCCTCCGAGCGGAGTACTGTCCT
CCGAGCGGAGACTCTAGCGCTAGCGCATGCCTGCAGGTCGGAGTACTGTCCTCCGAGCGGAGTACTGTCC
TCCGAGCGGAGTACTGTCCTCCGAGCGGAGTACTGTCCTCCGAGCGGAGTACTGTCCTCCGAGCGGAGAC
TCTAGCACTAGTGCATGCCTGCAGGTCGGAGTACTGTCCTCCGAGCGGAGTACTGTCCTCCGAGCGGAGT
ACTGTCCTCCGAGCGGAGTACTGTCCTCCGAGCGGAGTACTGTCCTCCGAGCGGAGACTCTAGCGACGTC
GAGCGCCGGAGTATAAATAGAGGCGCTTCGTCTACGGAGCGACAATTCAATTCAAACAAGCAAAGTGAAC
ACGTCGCTAAGCGAAAGCTAAGCAAATAAACAAGCGCAGCTGAACAAGCTAAACAATCTGCAGTAAAGTG
CAAGTTAAAGTGAATCAATTAAAAGTAACCAGCAACCAAGTAAATCAACTGCAACTACTGAAATCTGCCA
AGAAGTAATTATTGAATACAAGAAGAGAACTCTGAATAGATCTAAAAGGTAGGTTCAACCACTGATGCCT
AGGCACACCGAAACGACTAACCCTAATTCTTATCCTTTACTTCAGGCGGCCGCAACTTAAAAAAAAAAAT
CAAAATGGGCTCACATCATCACCACCACCACGGAATGGCTAGCATGACGGGCGGACAACAGATGGGCCGC
GATCTGTACGATGATGATGATAAGGACCTGGCGACAATGGTTGACAGCAGCCGGCGCAAGTGGAACAAAA
CAGGACATGCAGTCAGAGTCATTGGCCGCCTTTCCTCACTGGAAAACGTCTACATAAAGGCGGATAAGCA
GAAGAACGGTATCAAAGCCAATTTCCATATCCGCCACAACATCGAAGATGGCGGAGTGCAGCTCGCATAC
CACTACCAACAGAATACGCCAATCGGAGACGGCCCCGTGCTGCTGCCCGACAACCATTACCTGAGTGTTC
AGTCGAAGCTTAGCAAGGACCCAAACGAAAAACGAGATCATATGGTTCTGCTGGAATTTGTGACTGCTGC
TGGTATTACCCTGGGCATGGATGAACTCTATAAGGGTGGAACGGGAGGCTCCATGGTTAGCAAAGGCGAG
GAGCTGTTCACTGGCGTCGTGCCGATCCTGGTCGAGTTGGACGGAGATGTTAATGGACACAAATTCAGTG
TGAGTGGCGAGGGCGAGGGCGATGCGACATACGGCAAGTTGACCTTGAAGTTCATTTGCACCACCGGTAA
ACTGCCAGTACCCTGGCCCACGCTGGTCACCACGCTCACCTATGGCGTCCAGTGCTTCTCTCGTTATCCG
GATCACATGAAGCAGCATGATTTCTTCAAGTCCGCCATGCCTGAGGGGTACATTCAAGAGCGAACAATCT
TCTTCAAGGACGACGGCAATTACAAGACCAGAGCCGAAGTGAAGTTTGAAGGCGATACACTAGTGAACCG
CATCGAGCTAAAGGGTATTGATTTTAAGGAGGATGGCAACATCTTGGGCCACAAGCTGGAGTACAACCTT
CCCGATCAGCTAACCGAGGAGCAGATCGCGGAGTTCAAGGAACTGTTTTCGCTGTTCGACAAAGATGGTG
ATGGTACGATTACCACGAAGGAATTGGGAACAGTGATGCGGTCCCTGGGGCAGAACCCCACCGAGGCCGA
GCTGCAGGATATGATAAACGAGGTGGATGCTGATGGTGACGGCACGATTGATTTTCCCGAGTTCTTGACC
ATGATGGCCCGAAAGATGAAGTACCGCGATACAGAGGAGGAGATTAGGGAGGCATTCGGTGTGTTCGACA
AGGACGGCAATGGATACATTAGTGCAGCAGAGTTGCGCCACGTTATGACTAACCTGGGTGAGAAGTTGAC
TGACGAAGAGGTCGATGAGATGATTAGGGAAGCCGATATTGACGGCGATGGCCAGGTGAACTATGAGGAA
TTCGTACAAATGATGACCGCCAAAGAGGGTCGCGGATCGCTGCTGACCTGCGGCGACGTGGAGGAAAACC
CCGGCCCCGTTAGCAAGGGTGAAGAGGTGATTAAAGAATTCATGCGTTTTAAAGTACGCATGGAGGGTAG
CATGAACGGTCATGAGTTTGAGATCGAGGGCGAAGGCGAAGGTCGTCCGTACGAGGGTACGCAGACCGCT
AAACTGAAAGTAACCAAAGGCGGTCCTCTGCCGTTCGCGTGGGACATCCTGTCCCCGCAGTTTATGTATG
GTTCCAAGGCCTACGTCAAACACCCAGCCGATATCCCGGACTACAAGAAGCTGTCTTTCCCGGAGGGTTT
CAAGTGGGAGCGTGTAATGAACTTTGAGGACGGTGGCCTGGTTACCGTCACCCAGGATAGCTCTCTGCAA
GATGGCACCCTGATCTACAAGGTGAAGATGCGTGGTACGAACTTTCCGCCGGATGGCCCGGTGATGCAGA
AAAAGACGATGGGATGGGAAGCATCTACCGAGCGCCTGTATCCGCGTGACGGTGTTCTGAAAGGTGAGAT
CCACCAGGCGCTGAAACTGAAGGACGGCGGTCACTACCTGGTTGAATTTAAGACGATCTATATGGCTAAA
AAGCCGGTTCAACTGCCAGGTTACTACTACGTGGACACCAAACTGGATATCACGTCTCACAACGAAGATT
ATACCATCGTCGAACAGTATGAACGTAGCGAGGGCCGTCACCACCTGTTCCTGGGCCACGGTACTGGTTC
TACGGGTTCTGGTTCCTCTGGCACTGCGTCTTCCGAAGACAACAACATGGCGGTGATCAAAGAGTTCATG
AGGTTCAAAGTACGTATGGAAGGTTCTATGAACGGCCATGAGTTCGAGATTGAAGGTGAGGGCGAGGGTC
GCCCATACGAGGGCACTCAGACCGCAAAGCTGAAAGTTACCAAAGGTGGCCCACTGCCTTTTGCGTGGGA
TATCCTGTCTCCGCAGTTCATGTACGGTTCCAAAGCCTACGTAAAACACCCGGCAGACATCCCGGATTAC
AAAAAGCTGTCCTTCCCAGAGGGCTTCAAATGGGAACGTGTTATGAATTTCGAAGATGGCGGCCTGGTCA
CTGTTACGCAGGACAGCAGCCTGCAAGACGGTACTCTGATTTACAAAGTGAAAATGCGTGGCACTAACTT
CCCGCCTGACGGTCCAGTAATGCAGAAGAAAACTATGGGCTGGGAAGCTAGCACCGAACGTCTGTACCCG
CGCGACGGTGTGCTGAAAGGCGAGATTCACCAGGCCCTGAAGCTGAAGGATGGTGGTCACTATCTGGTTG
AGTTCAAAACTATCTACATGGCAAAAAAGCCTGTACAACTGCCGGGCTATTACTACGTTGACACTAAACT
GGACATCACCTCCCACAACGAGGATTATACTATTGTTGAACAGTACGAGCGTTCTGAAGGTCGCCATCAT
CTGTTTCTGTATGGTATGGACGAACTGTATAAATAAGGTGTACAAATCTAGAATGAATCGTTTTTAAAAT
AACAAATCAATTGTTTTATAATATTCGTACGATTCTTTGATTATGTAATAAAATGTGATCATTAGGAAGA
TTACGAAAAATATAAAAAATATGAGTTCTGTGTGTATAACAAATGCTGTAAACGCCACAATTGTGTTTGT
TGCAAATAAACCCATGATTATTTGATTAAAATTGTTGTTTTCTTTGTTCATAGACAATAGTGTGTTTTGC
CTAAACGTGTACTGCATAAACTCCATGCGAGTGTATAGCGAGCTAGTGGCTAACGCTTGCCCCACCAAAG
TAGATTCGTCAAAATCCTCAATTTCATCACCCTCCTCCAAGTTTAACATTTGGCCGTCGGAATTAACTTC
TAAAGATGCCACATAATCTAATAAATGAAATAGAGATTCAAACGTGGCGTCATCGTCCGTTTCGACCATT
TCCGAAAAGAACTCGGGCATAAACTCTATGATTTCTCTGGACGTGGTGTTGTCGAAACTCTCAAAGTACG
CAGTCAGGAACGTGCGCGACATGTCGTCGGGAAACTCGCGCGGAAACATGTTGTTGTAACCGAACGGGTC
CCATAGCGCCAAAACCAAATCTGCCAGCGTCAATAGAATGAGCACGATGCCGACAATGGAGCTGGCTTGG
ATAGCGATTCGAGTTAACGGCCGGCCGTTTAAACGAATTCTTGAAGACGAAAGGGCCTCGTGATACGCCT
ATTTTTATAGGTTAATGTCATGATAATAATGGTTTCTTAGACTCAGGTGGCACTTTTCGGGGAAAGGTTG
CTTAAGAATAAGTAATTCTTAAGCAACCATTACGCCAAGCTTGCATGCAGGCCTCTGCAGTCGACGGGCC
CGGGATCCGATCGACAAGCCGAACATATGGGCCAGTGAATTCGAGCTCGGTACCTCGCGAATGCATCTAG
ATGCACCATTATGTTCCGGAGGCGCGCCATCGATCCAGACATGATAAGATACATTGATGAGTTTGGACAA
ACCACAACTAGAATGCAGTGAAAAAAATGCTTTATTTGTGAAATTTGTGATGCTATTGCTTTATTTGTAA
CCATTATAAGCTGCAATAAACAAGTTAACAACAACAATTGCATTCATTTTATGTTTCAGGTTCAGGGGGA
GGTGTGGGAGGTTTTTTAAAGCAAGTAAAACCTCTACAAATGTGGTATGGCTGATTATGATCTTTAGAGA
AAGAGATGGTGACGACCTTCAGTGCGTTCATATTGCTCAACTATCGTATAATCTTCGTTATGTGAAGTAA
TATCCAGTTTCGAATCGACATAATAATATCCAGGGAGTTGGACCGGTTTCTTAGCCATATAAATGCTTTT
AAATTCTACAAGGTAATGTCCGCCATCTTTGAGTTTAAGAGCTTTGTGAATTTCGCCTTTCAAAACTCCA
TCTCGTGGATACAGACGTTCCGTCGATGCTTCCCAACCCATTGTTTTCTTTTGCATAACCGGTCCATCCG
ACGGAAAATTGACTCCAATAAATTTCACTTTGTAAATAAAACAACCATCTTGGAGCGAAGAATCTTGTGT
GACTGTGACAACTCCACCATCTTCGAAATTCATCACGCGCTCCCACTTGAAGCCCTCGGGGAAGGACAGC
TTCTTGTAGTCGGGGATGTCGGCGGGGTGCTTCACGTACACCTTGGAGCCGTACTGGAACTGGGGGGACA
GGATGTCCCAGGCGAAGGGCAGGGGGCCGCCCTTGGTCACCTTCAGCTTCACGGTGTTGTGGCCCTCGTA
GGGGCGGCCCTCGCCCTCGCCCTCGATCTCGAACTCGTGGCCGTTCACGGTGCCCTCCATGCGCACCTTG
AAGCGCATGAACTCCTTGATGACGTTCTTGGAGGAGCGCACCATGGGGTGGCGACCGGTGGATCGTACCG
TCGACTCTAGCGGTACCCCGATTGTTTAGCTTGTTCAGCTGCGCTTGTTTATTTGCTTAGCTTTCGCTTA
GCGACGTGTTCACTTTGCTTGTTTGAATTGAATTGTCGCTCCGTAGACGAAGCGCCTCTATTTATACTCC
GGCGGTCGAGGGTTAATGGTCACTTGGTTGTTCACGATCTTGTCGCCGCCAGTGTCAACTTGCAACTGAA
ACAATATCCAACATGAACGTCAATTTATACTGCCCTAATGGCGAACACGATAACAATATTTCTTTTATTA
TGCCCTCTAAAACCAACGCGGTTATCGTTTATTTATTCAAATTAGATATAGAACATCCGCCGACATACAA
TGTTAATGCAAAAACGCGTTTGGTGAGCGGATACGAAAACAGTCGGCCGATAAACATTAATCTGAGGTCG
ATAACACCGTCCTTGAACGGAACACGAGGAGCGTACGTGATCAGCTGCATTCGCGCGCCGCGCCTTTATC
GAGATTTATTTGCATACAACAAGTACACTGCGCCGTTGGGATTTGTGGTAACGCGCACACATGCAGAGCT
GCAAGTGTGGCACATTTTGTCTGTGCGCAAAACCTTTGAAGCCAAAAGTACGAGGTCCGTTACGGGCATG
CTAGCGCACACGGACAATGGACCCGACAAATTCTACGCCAAGGATTTAATGATAATGTCGGGCAACGTAT
CCGTTCATTTTATCAATAACCTACAAAAATGTCGCGCGCATCACAAAGACATCGACGCGCGTAGAATTCT
ACCCGTAAAGCGAGTTTAGTTATGAGCCATGTGCAAAACATGACATCATCTCGATTTGAAAAACAAATGA
CATCATCCACTGATCGTGCGTTACAAGTAGAATTCTACTCGTAAAGCCAGTTCGGTTATGAGCCGTGTGC
AAAACATGACATCAGCTTATGACTCATACTTGATTGTGTTTTACGCGGGCGCGTAAGAGCTCGGCCTCCG
GAACATAATGGTGCATCTAGATGCATTCGCGAGGTACCGAGCTCGAATTCACTGGGGTTGCTTAAGAATA
AGTAATTCTTAAGCAACCCAACCCCATCAACTTTGTATACAAAAGTTGAACGAGAAACGTAAAATGATAT
AAATATCAATATATTAAATTAGATTTTGCATAAAAAACAGACTACATAATACTGTAAAACACAACATATC
CAGTCACTATGGGCCGCATTAGGCACCCCAGGCTTTACACTTTATGCTTCCGGCTCGTATAATGTGTGGA
TTTTGAGTTAGGATCCGTCGAGATTTTCAGGAGCTAAGGAAGCTAAAATGGAGAAAAAAATCACTGGATA
TACCACCGTTGATATATCCCAATGGCATCGTAAAGAACATTTTGAGGCATTTCAGTCAGTTGCTCAATGT
ACCTATAACCAGACCGTTCAGCTGGATATTACGGCCTTTTTAAAGACCGTAAAGAAAAATAAGCACAAGT
TTTATCCGGCCTTTATTCACATTCTTGCCCGCCTGATGAATGCTCATCCGGAATTCCGTATGGCAATGAA
AGACGGTGAGCTGGTGATATGGGATAGTGTTCACCCTTGTTACACCGTTTTCCATGAGCAAACTGAAACG
TTTTCATCGCTCTGGAGTGAATACCACGACGATTTCCGGCAGTTTCTACACATATATTCGCAAGATGTGG
CGTGTTACGGTGAAAACCTGGCCTATTTCCCTAAAGGGTTTATTGAGAATATGTTTTTCGTGTCAGCCAA
TCCCTGGGTGAGTTTCACCAGTTTTGATTTAAACGTGGCCAATATGGACAACTTCTTCGCCCCCGTTTTC
ACCATGGGCAAATATTATACGCAAGGCGACAAGGTGCTGATGCCGCTGGCGATTCAGGTTCATCATGCCG
TTTGTGATGGCTTCCATGTCGGCAGAATGCTTAATGAATTACAACAGTACTGCGATGAGTGGCAGGGCGG
GGCGTAAACGCGTGGCACATATACCTGCCGTTCACTATTATTTAGTGAAATGAGATATTATGATATTTTC
TGAATTGTGATTAAAAAGGCAACTTTATGCCCATGCAACAGAAACTATAAAAAATACAGAGAATGAAAAG
AAACAGATAGATTTTTTAGTTCTTTAGGCCCGTAGTCTGCAAATCCTTTTATGATTTTCTATCAAACAAA
AGAGGAAAATAGACCAGTTGCAATCCAAACGAGAGTCTAATAGAATGAGGTCGAAAAGTAAATCGCGCGG
GTTTGTTACTGATAAAGCAGGCAAGACCTAAAATGTGTAAAGGGCAAAGTGTATACTTTGGCGTCACCCC
TTACATATTTTAGGTCTTTTTTTATTGTGCGTAACTAACTTGCCATCTTCAAACAGGAGGGCTGGAAGAA
GCAGACCGCTAACACAGTACATAAAAAAGGAGACATGAACGATGAACATCAAAAAGTTTGCAAAACAAGC
AACAGTATTAACCTTTACTACCGCACTGCTGGCAGGAGGCGCAACTCAAGCGTTTGCGAAAGAAACGAAC
CAAAAGCCATATAAGGAAACATACGGCATTTCCCATATTACACGCCATGATATGCTGCAAATCCCTGAAC
AGCAAAAAAATGAAAAATATCAAGTTCCTGAATTCGATTCGTCCACAATTAAAAATATCTCTTCTGCAAA
AGGCCTGGACGTTTGGGACAGCTGGCCATTACAAAACGCTGACGGCACTGTCGCAAACTATCACGGCTAC
CACATCGTCTTTGCATTAGCCGGAGATCCTAAAAATGCGGATGACACATCGATTTACATGTTCTATCAAA
AAGTCGGCGAAACTTCTATTGACAGCTGGAAAAACGCTGGCCGCGTCTTTAAAGACAGCGACAAATTCGA
TGCAAATGATTCTATCCTAAAAGACCAAACACAAGAATGGTCAGGTTCAGCCACATTTACATCTGACGGA
AAAATCCGTTTATTCTACACTGATTTCTCCGGTAAACATTACGGCAAACAAACACTGACAACTGCACAAG
TTAACGTATCAGCATCAGACAGCTCTTTGAACATCAACGGTGTAGAGGATTATAAATCAATCTTTGACGG
TGACGGAAAAACGTATCAAAATGTACAGCAGTTCATCGATGAAGGCAACTACAGCTCAGGCGACAACCAT
ACGCTGAGAGATCCTCACTACGTAGAAGATAAAGGCCACAAATACTTAGTATTTGAAGCAAACACTGGAA
CTGAAGATGGCTACCAAGGCGAAGAATCTTTATTTAACAAAGCATACTATGGCAAAAGCACATCATTCTT
CCGTCAAGAAAGTCAAAAACTTCTGCAAAGCGATAAAAAACGCACGGCTGAGTTAGCAAACGGCGCTCTC
GGTATGATTGAGCTAAACGATGATTACACACTGAAAAAAGTGATGAAACCGCTGATTGCATCTAACACAG
TAACAGATGAAATTGAACGCGCGAACGTCTTTAAAATGAACGGCAAATGGTACCTGTTCACTGACTCCCG
CGGATCAAAAATGACGATTGACGGCATTACGTCTAACGATATTTACATGCTTGGTTATGTTTCTAATTCT
TTAACTGGCCCATACAAGCCGCTGAACAAAACTGGCCTTGTGTTAAAAATGGATCTTGATCCTAACGATG
TAACCTTTACTTACTCACACTTCGCTGTACCTCAAGCGAAAGGAAACAATGTCGTGATTACAAGCTATAT
GACAAACAGAGGATTCTACGCAGACAAACAATCAACGTTTGCGCCAAGCTTCCTGCTGAACATCAAAGGC
AAGAAAACATCTGTTGTCAAAGACAGCATCCTTGAACAAGGACAATTAACAGTTAACAAATAAATGTCAG
GCTCCCTTATACACAGCCAGTCTGCACGTCGCATAGTGACTGGATATGTTGTGTTTTACAGTATTATGTA
GTCTGTTTTTTATGCAAAATCTAATTTAATATATTGATATTTATATCATTTTACGTTTCTCGTTCAACTT
TTTAATACAAAGTTGCCTCCGGAACATAATGGTGCATCTAGATGCCCATTCCTGTAGACTTCTTAATTAA
GACGTCAGAATTCTCGAGGCGGCCGCATGTGAGTCTCCCTATAGTGAGTCGTATTAATTTCGCGGGCGCG
TCAGCGGGAGAGCCGTTGTAAGGCGGCAGACTTTGCTCATGTTACCGATGCTATTCGGAAGAACGGCAAC
TAAGCTGCCGGGTTTGAAACACGGATGATCTCGCGGAGGGTAGCATGTTGATTGTAACGATGACAGAGCG
TTGCTGCCTGTGATCAATTCGGGCACGAACCCAGTGGACATAAGCCTGTTCGGTTCGTAAGCTGTAATGC
AAGTAGCGTATGCGCTCACGCAACTGGTCCAGAACCTTGACCGAACGCAGCGGTGGTAACGGCGCAGTGG
CGGTTTTCATGGCTTGTTATGACTGTTTTTTTGGGGTACAGTCTATGCCTCGGGCATCCAAGCAGCAAGC
GCGTTACGCCGTGGGTCGATGTTTGATGTTATGGAGCAGCAACGATGTTACGCAGCAGGGCAGTCGCCCT
AAAACAAAGTTAAACATCATGGGGGAAGCGGTGATCGCCGAAGTATCGACTCAACTATCAGAGGTAGTTG
GCGTCATCGAGCGCCATCTCGAACCGACGTTGCTGGCCGTACATTTGTACGGCTCCGCAGTGGATGGCGG
CCTGAAGCCACACAGTGATATTGATTTGCTGGTTACGGTGACCGTAAGGCTTGATGAAACAACGCGGCGA
GCTTTGATCAACGACCTTTTGGAAACTTCGGCTTCCCCTGGAGAGAGCGAGATTCTCCGCGCTGTAGAAG
TCACCATTGTTGTGCACGACGACATCATTCCGTGGCGTTATCCAGCTAAGCGCGAACTGCAATTTGGAGA
ATGGCAGCGCAATGACATTCTTGCAGGTATCTTCGAGCCAGCCACGATCGACATTGATCTGGCTATCTTG
CTGACAAAAGCAAGAGAACATAGCGTTGCCTTGGTAGGTCCAGCGGCGGAGGAACTCTTTGATCCGGTTC
CTGAACAGGATCTATTTGAGGCGCTAAATGAAACCTTAACGCTATGGAACTCGCCGCCCGACTGGGCTGG
CGATGAGCGAAATGTAGTGCTTACGTTGTCCCGCATTTGGTACAGCGCAGTAACCGGCAAAATCGCGCCG
AAGGATGTCGCTGCCGACTGGGCAATGGAGCGCCTGCCGGCCCAGTATCAGCCCGTCATACTTGAAGCTA
GACAGGCTTATCTTGGACAAGAAGAAGATCGCTTGGCCTCGCGCGCAGATCAGTTGGAAGAATTTGTCCA
CTACGTGAAAGGCGAGATCACCAAGGTAGTCGGCAAATAATGTCTAGCTAGAAATTCGTTCAAGCCGACG
CCGCTTCGCGGCGCGGCTTAACTCAAGCGTTAGATGCACTAAGCACATAATTGCTCACAGCCAAACTATC
AGGTCAAGTCTGCTTTTATTATTTTTAAGCGTGCATAATAAGCCCTACACAAATTGGGAGATATATCATG
CATGACCAAAATCCCTTAACGTGAGTTTTCGTTCCACTGAGCGTCAGACCCCGTAGAAAAGATCAAAGGA
TCTTCTTGAGATCCTTTTTTTCTGCGCGTAATCTGCTGCTTGCAAACAAAAAAACCACCGCTACCAGCGG
TGGTTTGTTTGCCGGATCAAGAGCTACCAACTCTTTTTCCGAAGGTAACTGGCTTCAGCAGAGCGCAGAT
ACCAAATACTGTCCTTCTAGTGTAGCCGTAGTTAGGCCACCACTTCAAGAACTCTGTAGCACCGCCTACA
TACCTCGCTCTGCTAATCCTGTTACCAGTGGCTGCTGCCAGTGGCGATAAGTCGTGTCTTACCGGGTTGG
ACTCAAGACGATAGTTACCGGATAAGGCGCAGCGGTCGGGCTGAACGGGGGGTTCGTGCACACAGCCCAG
CTTGGAGCGAACGACCTACACCGAACTGAGATACCTACAGCGTGAGCTATGAGAAAGCGCCACGCTTCCC
GAAGGGAGAAAGGCGGACAGGTATCCGGTAAGCGGCAGGGTCGGAACAGGAGAGCGCACGAGGGAGCTTC
CAGGGGGAAACGCCTGGTATCTTTATAGTCCTGTCGGGTTTCGCCACCTCTGACTTGAGCGTCGATTTTT
GTGATGCTCGTCAGGGGGGCGGAGCCTATGGAAAAACGCCAGCAACGCGGCCTTTTTACGGTTCCTGGCC
TTTTGCTGGCCTTTTGCTCACATGTTCTTTCCTGCGTTATCCCCTGATTCTGTGGATAACCGTATTACCG
CCTTTGAGTGAGCTGATACCGCTCGCCGCAGCCGAACGACCGAGCGCAGCGAGTCAGTGAGCGAGGAAAT
CGTCACCTGCAGGAAGGTTTAAACGCATTTAGGTGACACTATAGAAGTGTGTATCGCTCGAGGGATCCGA
ATTCGAAGTCTTGGTACGGAGGGGATCCGATCGACAAGCCGAACATATGGGTTTTTTGCTCACCTGTGAT
TGCTCCTACTCAAATACAAAAACATCAAATTTTCTGTCAATAAAGCATATTTATTTATATTTATTTTACA
GGAAAGAATTCCTTTTAAAGTGTATTTTAACCTATAATGAAAAACGATTAAAAAAAATACATAAAATAAT
TCGAAAATTTTTGAATAGCCCAGGTTGATAAAAATTCATTTCATACGTTTTATAACTTATGCCCCTAAGT
ATTTTTTGACCATAGTGTTTCAATTCTACATTAATTTTACAGAGTAGAATGAAACGCCACCTACTCAGCC
AAGAGGCGAAAAGGTTAGCTCGCCAAGCAGAGAGGGCGCCAGTGCTCACTACTTTTTATAATTCTCAACT
TCTTTTTCCAGACTCAGTTCGTATATATAGACCTATTTTCAATTTAACGTCGGGGCCTCAACTTTGTATA
ATAAAGTTGAACGAGAAACGTAAAATGATATAAATATCAATATATTAAATTAGATTTTGCATAAAAAACA
GACTACATAATACTGTAAAACACAACATATCCAGTCACTATGGGCCGCATTAGGCACCCCAGGCTTTACA
CTTTATGCTTCCGGCTCGTATAATGTGTGGATTTTGAGTTAGGATCCGTCGAGATTTTCAGGAGCTACGC
GGAACCCCTATTTGTTTATTTTTCTAAATACATTCAAATATGTATCCGCTCATGAGACAATAACCCTGAT
AAATGCTTCAATAATATTGAAAAAGGAAGAGTATGAGTATTCAACATTTCCGTGTCGCCCTTATTCCCTT
TTTTGCGGCATTTTGCCTTCCTGTTTTTGCTCACCCAGAAACGCTGGTGAAAGTAAAAGATGCTGAAGAT
CAGTTGGGTGCACGAGTGGGTTACATCGAACTGGATCTCAACAGCGGTAAGATCCTTGAGAGTTTTCGCC
CCGAAGAACGTTTTCCAATGATGAGCACTTTTAAAGTTCTGCTATGTGGCGCGGTATTATCCCGTATTGA
CGCCGGGCAAGAGCAACTCGGTCGCCGCATACACTATTCTCAGAATGACTTGGTTGAGTACTCACCAGTC
ACAGAAAAGCATCTTACGGATGGCATGACAGTAAGAGAATTATGCAGTGCTGCCATAACCATGAGTGATA
ACACTGCGGCCAACTTACTTCTGACAACGATCGGAGGACCGAAGGAGCTAACCGCTTTTTTGCACAACAT
GGGGGATCATGTAACTCGCCTTGATCGTTGGGAACCGGAGCTGAATGAAGCCATACCAAACGACGAGCGT
GACACCACGATGCCTGTAGCAATGGCAACAACGTTGCGCAAACTATTAACTGGCGAACTACTTACTCTAG
CTTCCCGGCAACAATTAATAGACTGGATGGAGGCGGATAAAGTTGCAGGACCACTTCTGCGCTCGGCCCT
TCCGGCTGGCTGGTTTATTGCTGATAAATCTGGAGCCGGTGAGCGTGGGTCCCGCGGTATCATTGCAGCA
CTGGGGCCAGATGGTAAGCCCTCCCGTATCGTAGTTATCTACACGACGGGGAGTCAGGCAACTATGGATG
AACGAAATAGACAGATCGCTGAGATAGGTGCCTCACTGATTAAGCATTGGTAATGGATCCGGCTTACTAA
AAGCCAGATAACAGTATGCGTATTTGCGCGCTGATTTTTGCGGTATAAGAATATATACTGATATGTATAC
CCGAAGTATGTCAAAAAGAGGTATGCTATGAAGCAGCGTATTACAGTGACAGTTGACAGCGACAGCTATC
AGTTGCTCAAGGCATATATGATGTCAATATCTCCGGTCTGGTAAGCACAACCATGCAGAATGAAGCCCGT
CGTCTGCGTGCCGAACGCTGGAAAGCGGAAAATCAGGAAGGGATGGCTGAGGTCGCCCGGTTTATTGAAA
TGAACGGCTCTTTTGCTGACGAGAACAGGGGCTGGTGAAATGCAGTTTAAGGTTTACACCTATAAAAGAG
AGAGCCGTTATCGTCTGTTTGTGGATGTACAGAGTGATATTATCGATACACCGGGCCGTCGCATGGTTAT
TCCACTTGCGTCTGCGCGCTTGCTCTCAGATAAAGTCTCCCGTGAACTTTACCCGGTGGTGCATATCGGG
GATGAAAGCTGGCGCATGATGACCACCGATATGGCCAGTGTGCCGGTTTCCGTTATCGGGGAAGAAGTGG
CTGATCTCAGCCACCGCGAAAATGACATCAAAAACGCCATTAACCTGATGTTCTGGGGAATATAATGTCA
GGCTCCCTTATACACAGCCAGTCTGCACGTCGCATAGTGACTGGATATGTTGTGTTTTACAGTATTATGT
AGTCTGTTTTTTATGCAAAATCTAATTTAATATATTGATATTTATATCATTTTACGTTTCTCGTTCAACT
TTTCTATACAAAGTTGTCCAGCTGGAGGCTCGCGTATCGGTGATTCATTCTGCTAACCAGTAAGGCAACC
CCGCCAGCCTAGCCGGGTCCTCAACGACAGGAGCACGATCATGCGCACCCGTGGCCAGGGCCGCAAGCTT
GCATGCCTGCAGGTCGGAGTACTGTCCTCCGAGCGGAGTACTGTCCTCCGAGCGGAGTACTGTCCTCCGA
GCGGAGTACTGTCCTCCGAGCGGAGTACTGTCCTCCGAGCGGAGTACTGTCCTCCGAGCGGAGACTCTAG
CCCTAGGGCATGCCTGCAGGTCGGAGTACTGTCCTCCGAGC
